>Addgene plasmid #148306 | pCIneo-RLuc-6xbsMS2_AB | depositor full sequence | sequence record 290754 | Full Sequence
TCAATATTGGCCATTAGCCATATTATTCATTGGTTATATAGCATAAATCAATATTGGCTATTGGCCATTG
CATACGTTGTATCTATATCATAATATGTACATTTATATTGGCTCATGTCCAATATGACCGCCATGTTGGC
ATTGATTATTGACTAGTTATTAATAGTAATCAATTACGGGGTCATTAGTTCATAGCCCATATATGGAGTT
CCGCGTTACATAACTTACGGTAAATGGCCCGCCTGGCTGACCGCCCAACGACCCCCGCCCATTGACGTCA
ATAATGACGTATGTTCCCATAGTAACGCCAATAGGGACTTTCCATTGACGTCAATGGGTGGAGTATTTAC
GGTAAACTGCCCACTTGGCAGTACATCAAGTGTATCATATGCCAAGTCCGCCCCCTATTGACGTCAATGA
CGGTAAATGGCCCGCCTGGCATTATGCCCAGTACATGACCTTACGGGACTTTCCTACTTGGCAGTACATC
TACGTATTAGTCATCGCTATTACCATGGTGATGCGGTTTTGGCAGTACACCAATGGGCGTGGATAGCGGT
TTGACTCACGGGGATTTCCAAGTCTCCACCCCATTGACGTCAATGGGAGTTTGTTTTGGCACCAAAATCA
ACGGGACTTTCCAAAATGTCGTAACAACTGCGATCGCCCGCCCCGTTGACGCAAATGGGCGGTAGGCGTG
TACGGTGGGAGGTCTATATAAGCAGAGCTCGTTTAGTGAACCGTCAGATCACTAGAAGCTTTATTGCGGT
AGTTTATCACAGTTAAATTGCTAACGCAGTCAGTGCTTCTGACACAACAGTCTCGAACTTAAGCTGCAGT
GACTCTCTTAAGGTAGCCTTGCAGAAGTTGGTCGTGAGGCACTGGGCAGGTAAGTATCAAGGTTACAAGA
CAGGTTTAAGGAGACCAATAGAAACTGGGCTTGTCGAGACAGAGAAGACTCTTGCGTTTCTGATAGGCAC
CTATTGGTCTTACTGACATCCACTTTGCCTTTCTCTCCACAGGTGTCCACTCCCAGTTCAATTACAGCTC
TTAAGGCTAGAGTACTTAATACGACTCACTATAGGCTAGCCACCATGGCTTCCAAGGTGTACGACCCCGA
GCAACGCAAACGCATGATCACTGGGCCTCAGTGGTGGGCTCGCTGCAAGCAAATGAACGTGCTGGACTCC
TTCATCAACTACTATGATTCCGAGAAGCACGCCGAGAACGCCGTGATTTTTCTGCATGGTAACGCTGCCT
CCAGCTACCTGTGGAGGCACGTCGTGCCTCACATCGAGCCCGTGGCTAGATGCATCATCCCTGATCTGAT
CGGAATGGGTAAGTCCGGCAAGAGCGGGAATGGCTCATATCGCCTCCTGGATCACTACAAGTACCTCACC
GCTTGGTTCGAGCTGCTGAACCTTCCAAAGAAAATCATCTTTGTGGGCCACGACTGGGGGGCTTGTCTGG
CCTTTCACTACTCCTACGAGCACCAAGACAAGATCAAGGCCATCGTCCATGCTGAGAGTGTCGTGGACGT
GATCGAGTCCTGGGACGAGTGGCCTGACATCGAGGAGGATATCGCCCTGATCAAGAGCGAAGAGGGCGAG
AAAATGGTGCTTGAGAATAACTTCTTCGTCGAGACCATGCTCCCAAGCAAGATCATGCGGAAACTGGAGC
CTGAGGAGTTCGCTGCCTACCTGGAGCCATTCAAGGAGAAGGGCGAGGTTAGACGGCCTACCCTCTCCTG
GCCTCGCGAGATCCCTCTCGTTAAGGGAGGCAAGCCCGACGTCGTCCAGATTGTCCGCAACTACAACGCC
TACCTTCGGGCCAGCGACGATCTGCCTAAGATGTTCATCGAGTCCGACCCTGGGTTCTTTTCCAACGCTA
TTGTCGAGGGAGCTAAGAAGTTCCCTAACACCGAGTTCGTGAAGGTGAAGGGCCTCCACTTCAGCCAGGA
GGACGCTCCAGATGAAATGGGTAAGTACATCAAGAGCTTCGTGGAGCGCGTGCTGAAGAACGAGCAGTAA
TTCTAGCCGACTCACTATAGGGCGAATTGGCGGAAGGCCGTCAAGGCCGCATCAACGAGCTCTCTAGACT
GTAGAAAACATGAGGATCACCCATGTCTGCTGGACGACTGTAGAAAACATGAGGATCACCCATGTCTGCT
GTCTAGCTGTAGAAAACATGAGGATCACCCATGTCTGCTGGACGACTGTAGAAAACATGAGGATCACCCA
TGTCTGCTGTCTAGCTGTAGAAAACATGAGGATCACCCATGTCTGCTGGACGACTGTAGAAAACATGAGG
ATCACCCATGTCTGCTGGGCCCGGTACCCTCTGGGCCTCATGGGCCTTCCGCTCACTGCCCGCTTTCCAG
TCGGGAAACCCTCGAGGCGGCCGCTTCCCTTTAGTGAGGGTTAATGCTTCGAGCAGACATGATAAGATAC
ATTGATGAGTTTGGACAAACCACAACTAGAATGCAGTGAAAAAAATGCTTTATTTGTGAAATTTGTGATG
CTATTGCTTTATTTGTAACCATTATAAGCTGCAATAAACAAGTTAACAACAACAATTGCATTCATTTTAT
GTTTCAGGTTCAGGGGGAGATGTGGGAGGTTTTTTAAAGCAAGTAAAACCTCTACAAATGTGGTAAAATC
CGATAAGGATCGATCCGGGCTGGCGTAATAGCGAAGAGGCCCGCACCGATCGCCCTTCCCAACAGTTGCG
CAGCCTGAATGGCGAATGG
[124 nt withheld, positions 2750-2873]
C
[91 nt withheld, positions 2875-2965]
A
[49 nt withheld, positions 2967-3015]
CCTTTGACGTTGGAGTCCACGTTCTTT
[37 nt withheld, positions 3043-3079]
ACCCTATCTCGGTCTATTCTTTTGATTTATAAGGGATTTTGCCGATTTCGGCCTATTGGTTAAAAAATGA
GCTGATTTAACAAAAATTTAACGCGAATTTTAACAAAATATTAACGCTTACAATTTCCTGATGCGGTATT
TTCTCCTTACGCATCTGTGCGGTATTTCACACCGCATACGCGGATCTGCGCAGCACCATGGCCTGAAATA
ACCTCTGAAAGAGGAACTTGGTTAGGTACCTTCTGAGGCGGAAAGAACCAGCTGTGGAATGTGTGTCAGT
TAGGGTGTGGAAAGTCCCCAGGCTCCCCAGCAGGCAGAAGTATGCAAAGCATGCATCTCAATTAGTCAGC
AACCAGGTGTGGAAAGTCCCCAGGCTCCCCAGCAGGCAGAAGTATGCAAAGCATGCATCTCAATTAGTCA
GCAACCATAGTCCCGCCCCTAACTCCGCCCATCCCGCCCCTAACTCCGCCCAGTTCCGCCCATTCTCCGC
CCCATGGCTGACTAATTTTTTTTATTTATGCAGAGGCCGAGGCCGCCTCGGCCTCTGAGCTATTCCAGAA
GTAGTGAGGAGGCTTTTTTGGAGGCCTAGGCTTTTGCAAAAAGCTTGATTCTTCTGACACAACAGTCTCG
AACTTAAGGCTAGAGCCACCATGATTGAACAAGATGGATTGCACGCAGGTTCTCCGGCCGCTTGGGTGGA
GAGGCTATTCGGCTATGACTGGGCACAACAGACAATCGGCTGCTCTGATGCCGCCGTGTTCCGGCTGTCA
GCGCAGGGGCGCCCGGTTCTTTTTGTCAAGACCGACCTGTCCGGTGCCCTGAATGAACTGCAGGACGAGG
CAGCGCGGCTATCGTGGCTGGCCACGACGGGCGTTCCTTGCGCAGCTGTGCTCGACGTTGTCACTGAAGC
GGGAAGGGACTGGCTGCTATTGGGCGAAGTGCCGGGGCAGGATCTCCTGTCATCTCACCTTGCTCCTGCC
GAGAAAGTATCCATCATGGCTGATGCAATGCGGCGGCTGCATACGCTTGATCCGGCTACCTGCCCATTCG
ACCACCAAGCGAAACATCGCATCGAGCGAGCACGTACTCGGATGGAAGCCGGTCTTGTCGATCAGGATGA
TCTGGACGAAGAGCATCAGGGGCTCGCGCCAGCCGAACTGTTCGCCAGGCTCAAGGCGCGCATGCCCGAC
GGCGAGGATCTCGTCGTGACCCATGGCGATGCCTGCTTGCCGAATATCATGGTGGAAAATGGCCGCTTTT
CTGGATTCATCGACTGTGGCCGGCTGGGTGTGGCGGACCGCTATCAGGACATAGCGTTGGCTACCCGTGA
TATTGCTGAAGAGCTTGGCGGCGAATGGGCTGACCGCTTCCTCGTGCTTTACGGTATCGCCGCTCCCGAT
TCGCAGCGCATCGCCTTCTATCGCCTTCTTGACGAGTTCTTCTGAGCGGGACTCTGGGGTTCGAAATGAC
CGACCAAGCGACGCCCAACCTGCCATCACGATGGCCGCAATAAAATATCTTTATTTTCATTACATCTGTG
TGTTGGTTTTTTGTGTGAATCGATAGCGATAAGGATCCGCGTATGGTGCACTCTCAGTACAATCTGCTCT
GATGCCGCATAGTTAAGCCAGCCCCGACACCCGCCAACACCCGCTGACGCGCCCTGACGGGCTTGTCTGC
TCCCGGCATCCGCTTACAGACAAGCTGTGACCGTCTCCGGGAGCTGCATGTGTCAGAGGTTTTCACCGTC
ATCACCGAAACGCGCGAGACGAAAGGGCCTCGTGATACGCCTATTTTTATAGGTTAATGTCATGATAATA
ATGGTTTCTTAGACGTCAGGTGGCACTTTTCGGGGAAATGTGCGCGGAACCCCTATTTGTTTATTTTTCT
AAATACATTCAAATATGTATCCGCTCATGAGACAATAACCCTGATAAATGCTTCAATAATATTGAAAAAG
GAAGAGTATGAGTATTCAACATTTCCGTGTCGCCCTTATTCCCTTTTTTGCGGCATTTTGCCTTCCTGTT
TTTGCTCACCCAGAAACGCTGGTGAAAGTAAAAGATGCTGAAGATCAGTTGGGTGCACGAGTGGGTTACA
TCGAACTGGATCTCAACAGCGGTAAGATCCTTGAGAGTTTTCGCCCCGAAGAACGTTTTCCAATGATGAG
CACTTTTAAAGTTCTGCTATGTGGCGCGGTATTATCCCGTATTGACGCCGGGCAAGAGCAACTCGGTCGC
CGCATACACTATTCTCAGAATGACTTGGTTGAGTACTCACCAGTCACAGAAAAGCATCTTACGGATGGCA
TGACAGTAAGAGAATTATGCAGTGCTGCCATAACCATGAGTGATAACACTGCGGCCAACTTACTTCTGAC
AACGATCGGAGGACCGAAGGAGCTAACCGCTTTTTTGCACAACATGGGGGATCATGTAACTCGCCTTGAT
CGTTGGGAACCGGAGCTGAATGAAGCCATACCAAACGACGAGCGTGACACCACGATGCCTGTAGCAATGG
CAACAACGTTGCGCAAACTATTAACTGGCGAACTACTTACTCTAGCTTCCCGGCAACAATTAATAGACTG
GATGGAGGCGGATAAAGTTGCAGGACCACTTCTGCGCTCGGCCCTTCCGGCTGGCTGGTTTATTGCTGAT
AAATCTGGAGCCGGTGAGCGTGGGTCTCGCGGTATCATTGCAGCACTGGGGCCAGATGGTAAGCCCTCCC
GTATCGTAGTTATCTACACGACGGGGAGTCAGGCAACTATGGATGAACGAAATAGACAGATCGCTGAGAT
AGGTGCCTCACTGATTAAGCATTGGTAACTGTCAGACCAAGTTTACTCATATATACTTTAGATTGATTTA
AAACTTCATTTTTAATTTAAAAGGATCTAGGTGAAGATCCTTTTTGATAATCTCATGACCAAAATCCCTT
AACGTGAGTTTTCGTTCCACTGAGCGTCAGACCCCGTAGAAAAGATCAAAGGATCTTCTTGAGATCCTTT
TTTTCTGCGCGTAATCTGCTGCTTGCAAACAAAAAAACCACCGCTACCAGCGGTGGTTTGTTTGCCGGAT
CAAGAGCTACCAACTCTTTTTCCGAAGGTAACTGGCTTCAGCAGAGCGCAGATACCAAATACTGTTCTTC
TAGTGTAGCCGTAGTTAGGCCACCACTTCAAGAACTCTGTAGCACCGCCTACATACCTCGCTCTGCTAAT
CCTGTTACCAGTGGCTGCTGCCAGTGGCGATAAGTCGTGTCTTACCGGGTTGGACTCAAGACGATAGTTA
CCGGATAAGGCGCAGCGGTCGGGCTGAACGGGGGGTTCGTGCACACAGCCCAGCTTGGAGCGAACGACCT
ACACCGAACTGAGATACCTACAGCGTGAGCTATGAGAAAGCGCCACGCTTCCCGAAGGGAGAAAGGCGGA
CAGGTATCCGGTAAGCGGCAGGGTCGGAACAGGAGAGCGCACGAGGGAGCTTCCAGGGGGAAACGCCTGG
TATCTTTATAGTCCTGTCGGGTTTCGCCACCTCTGACTTGAGCGTCGATTTTTGTGATGCTCGTCAGGGG
GGCGGAGCCTATGGAAAAACGCCAGCAACGCGGCCTTTTTACGGTTCCTGGCCTTTTGCTGGCCTTTTGC
TCACATGGCTCGACAGATCT
Features (pLannotate 1.2.2; 25 found; start..end, strand, type, name):
    140..517     +  enhancer       CMV enhancer: human cytomegalovirus immediate early enhancer
    518..729     +  promoter       CMV promoter: human cytomegalovirus (CMV) immediate early promoter
    890..1022    +  intron         chimeric intron: chimera between introns from human β-globin and immunoglobulin heavy chain genes
   1067..1085    +  promoter       T7 promoter: promoter for bacteriophage T7 RNA polymerase
   1095..2030    +  CDS            hRluc: Renilla luciferase human codon-optimized
   2108..2126    +  misc_RNA       MS2 stem loop: stem loop that binds the bacteriophage MS2 coat protein
   2147..2165    +  misc_RNA       MS2 stem loop: stem loop that binds the bacteriophage MS2 coat protein
   2186..2204    +  misc_RNA       MS2 stem loop: stem loop that binds the bacteriophage MS2 coat protein
   2225..2243    +  misc_RNA       MS2 stem loop: stem loop that binds the bacteriophage MS2 coat protein
   2264..2282    +  misc_RNA       MS2 stem loop: stem loop that binds the bacteriophage MS2 coat protein
   2303..2321    +  misc_RNA       MS2 stem loop: stem loop that binds the bacteriophage MS2 coat protein
   2408..2425    -  promoter       T3 promoter (fragment): promoter for bacteriophage T3 RNA polymerase
   2443..2564    -  polyA_signal   SV40 poly(A) signal: SV40 polyadenylation signal
   2587..2655    -  CDS            large T antigen (fragment): large T antigen from SV40 (simian virus 40)
   2679..2746    +  CDS            lacZα (fragment): LacZα fragment of β-galactosidase; lacZ fragment
   2750..3178    +  rep_origin     f1 ori (sequence partly withheld): f1 bacteriophage origin of replication; arrow indicates direction of (+) strand synthesis
   3206..3257    -  misc_feature   bom (fragment): basis of mobility region from pBR322
   3322..3679    +  promoter       SV40 promoter: SV40 enhancer and early promoter
   3730..4521    +  CDS            neo: KKA2_KLEPN - Also known as kan, nptII. Experimental evidence at protein level: Swiss-Prot protein existence level 1. Resistance to kanamycin, neomycin, paromomycin, ribostamycin, butirosin and gentamicin B. From Klebsiella pneumoniae.
   4588..4636    +  polyA_signal   poly(A) signal: synthetic polyadenylation signal
   4656..4710    -  misc_feature   bom (fragment): basis of mobility region from pBR322
   4812..4847    -  CDS            rop (fragment): Rop protein, which maintains plasmids at low copy number; rop
   4942..5046    +  promoter       AmpR promoter: bla
   5047..5907    +  CDS            AmpR: β-lactamase; bla; confers resistance to ampicillin, carbenicillin, and related antibiotics
   6078..6666    +  rep_origin     ori: high-copy-number ColE1/pMB1/pBR322/pUC origin of replication
