[The description below was written by a language model from this plasmid's Addgene catalogue record and pLannotate feature annotations shown in this document.]
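Description:
pCIneo-RLuc-6xbsMS2_AB is a mammalian expression plasmid of about 6.7 kb built on the pCI-neo backbone. It encodes a Renilla luciferase reporter mRNA that carries six MS2 coat protein binding sites. It is propagated in E. coli as a high-copy plasmid through a ColE1/pUC-type origin, with ampicillin selection provided by β-lactamase. An f1 origin is also present and can be used for single-stranded DNA production. For selection in mammalian cells, the backbone has a neomycin phosphotransferase cassette driven by the SV40 enhancer/early promoter and terminated by a synthetic poly(A) signal, which would allow G418 selection of stable transfectants.

The expression unit starts with the human CMV immediate-early enhancer and promoter, followed by the chimeric β-globin/immunoglobulin intron typical of pCI vectors, which promotes efficient processing and expression of the transcript. A T7 promoter lies just upstream of the coding region and could support in vitro transcription. The open reading frame is human codon-optimised Renilla luciferase (hRluc). Six annotated, evenly spaced MS2 stem loops follow it in the 3′ untranslated region, ahead of the SV40 late polyadenylation signal. Each stem loop is recognised by the bacteriophage MS2 coat protein, so a protein of interest fused to that coat protein can be recruited directly to the reporter mRNA.

The catalogue entry states the purpose only as mammalian expression of 6xbsMS2. The architecture matches a tethering-assay reporter, in which changes in Renilla luciferase activity or mRNA level show how a tethered factor affects translation or mRNA stability. The depositor notes that the supplied sequence may be theoretical or only partly verified.
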