Addgene plasmid #148306: pCIneo-RLuc-6xbsMS2_AB
Purpose: Mammalian Expression of 6xbsMS2
Depositing lab: Elisa Izaurralde. Depositing organization: Max Planck Institute for Developmental Biology.
Backbone
  Vector backbone: pCI-neo
  Vector type: Mammalian Expression
Growth in bacteria
  Bacterial resistance: Ampicillin, 100 μg/mL
  Growth temperature: 37°C
  Growth strain: DH5alpha
  Copy number: High Copy
Gene/Insert
  Gene/Insert name: 6xbsMS2
  Species: Other
  Cloning method: Unknown
Terms and licenses: Academic/Nonprofit Terms; Industry Terms: Not Available to Industry
Depositor comments: Plasmids from this collection were made available to the research community and donated after the lab closed. Please note that the sequence provided by the depositing laboratory may be theoretical/predicted or based on Sanger sequencing results. There may be discrepancies between sequencing results obtained by Addgene and the depositor sequence. If an Addgene verified sequence is not available, please contact before placing your order to request that our lab fully sequence the plasmid.
How to cite: pCIneo-RLuc-6xbsMS2_AB was a gift from Elisa Izaurralde (Addgene plasmid # 148306 ; http://n2t.net/addgene:148306 ; RRID:Addgene_148306)
